Addgene plasmid #82149: pDONR223_NFKB1_WT
Purpose: Gateway Donor vector containing NFKB1 , part of the Target Accelerator Plasmid Collection.
Depositing lab: Jesse Boehm & William Hahn & David Root. Depositing organization: Broad Institute. Publication: Systematic Functional Interrogation of Rare Cancer Variants Identifies Oncogenic Alleles. Kim E, Ilic N, Shrestha Y, Zou L, Kamburov A, Zhu C, Yang X, Lubonja R, Tran N, Nguyen C, Lawrence MS, Piccioni F, Bagul M, Doench JG, Chouinard CR, Wu X, Hogstrom L, Natoli T, Tamayo P, Horn H, Corsello SM, Lage K, Root DE, Subramanian A, Golub TR, Getz G, Boehm JS, Hahn WC. Cancer Discov. 2016 Jul;6(7):714-26. doi: 10.1158/2159-8290.CD-16-0160. Epub 2016 May 4. PubMed 27147599.
Backbone
  Vector backbone: pDONR223
  Backbone manufacturer: Invitrogen
  Backbone size w/o insert (bp): 2790
  Vector type: Gateway Entry vector
Growth in bacteria
  Bacterial resistance: Spectinomycin, 50 μg/mL
  Growth temperature: 37°C
  Growth strain: DH5alpha
  Copy number: High Copy
Gene/Insert
  Gene/Insert name: NFKB1
  Species: H. sapiens (human)
  Mutation: WT
  GenBank ID: NM_003998.3
  Entrez Gene: NFKB1 (a.k.a. CVID12, EBP-1, KBF1, NF-kB, NF-kB1, NF-kappa-B1, NF-kappaB, NF-kappabeta, NFKB-p105, NFKB-p50, NFkappaB)
  Promoter: None
  Cloning method: Gateway Cloning
  Sequencing primers: 5′ M13pUC-fwd; 3′ M13-Rev
Terms and licenses: Academic/Nonprofit Terms; Industry Terms: Not Available to Industry
Depositor comments: Closed state: stop codon immediately follows insert Supporting reference: Systematic morphological profiling of human gene and allele function via Cell Painting. Rohban MH, et al. Elife. 2017, Mar 18;6. pii: e24060. PubMed PMID 28315521
How to cite: pDONR223_NFKB1_WT was a gift from Jesse Boehm & William Hahn & David Root (Addgene plasmid # 82149 ; http://n2t.net/addgene:82149 ; RRID:Addgene_82149)
