[The description below was written by a language model from this plasmid's Addgene catalogue record and pLannotate feature annotations shown in this document.]
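Description:
pDONR223_NFKB1_WT is a Gateway entry clone built on the Invitrogen pDONR223 backbone and carrying the wild-type human NFKB1 open reading frame, referenced to the NM_003998.3 transcript. It is a bacterial shuttle plasmid rather than an expression vector. It replicates at high copy in E. coli from a ColE1/pUC-type origin and is selected with spectinomycin through the aadA (SmR) aminoglycoside adenylyltransferase gene. In the feature table this gene lies downstream of a class 1 integron Pc promoter fragment and a short gentamicin acetyltransferase remnant. rrnB T1 and T2 terminators lie near the cloning region. Short lacZα and lacI fragments are backbone remnants.

In the 5,703 nt sequenced record, the NFKB1 coding sequence spans roughly 2.9 kb. It encodes the p105 precursor of the NF-κB p50 subunit, a Rel-domain transcription factor involved in inflammation, immunity, cell growth and tumorigenesis. The insert is flanked on both sides by attL recombination sites. The annotation tool labels both as attL3, but their function is the same: they allow LR Clonase-mediated transfer of the ORF into any compatible Gateway destination vector. No promoter drives the insert in this plasmid. The only nearby promoter is a T7 promoter downstream of the insert on the opposite strand. The clone is in the "closed" configuration, with a stop codon immediately after the ORF, so C-terminal tags supplied by a destination vector will not be fused to the protein.

The plasmid belongs to the Target Accelerator Plasmid Collection. It serves as the wild-type reference for NFKB1 in systematic functional studies of cancer-associated variants and in morphological profiling of gene and allele function.
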