Features (pLannotate 1.2.2; 12 found; start..end, strand, type, name):
     38..74      -  CDS            lacZα (fragment): LacZα fragment of β-galactosidase; lacZ fragment
     91..186     +  protein_bind   attL3: mutant version of attL; recombination site for the Gateway® LR reaction LR Clonase™
    192..3098    +  CDS            NFKB1: NFKB1_HUMAN - Experimental evidence at protein level: Swiss-Prot protein existence level 1. NF-kappa-B is a pleiotropic transcription factor present in almost all cell types and is the endpoint of a series of signal transduction events that are initiated by a vast array of stimuli related to many biological processes such as inflammation, immunity, differentiation, cell growth, tumorigenesis and apoptosis. NF-kappa-B is a homo- or heterodimeric complex formed by the Rel-like domain- containing proteins RELA/p65, RELB, NFKB1/p105, NFKB1/p50, REL and NFKB2/p52 and the heterodimeric p65-p50 compl
   3106..3201    -  protein_bind   attL3: mutant version of attL; recombination site for the Gateway® LR reaction LR Clonase™
   3220..3238    -  promoter       T7 promoter: promoter for bacteriophage T7 RNA polymerase
   3428..3451    +  promoter       Pc promoter (fragment): intI1 (promoter lies within the coding sequence); class 1 integron promoter
   3627..3683    +  CDS            GmR (fragment): gentamycin acetyltransferase; aacC1; confers resistance to gentamycin
   3690..4481    +  CDS            SmR: aminoglycoside adenylyltransferase (Murphy, 1985); aadA; confers resistance to spectinomycin and streptomycin
   4574..5162    +  rep_origin     ori: high-copy-number ColE1/pMB1/pBR322/pUC origin of replication
   5345..5437    +  CDS            lacI (fragment): lac repressor; lacI; The lac repressor binds to the lac operator to inhibit transcription in E. coli. This inhibition can be relieved by adding lactose or isopropyl-β-D-thiogalactopyranoside (IPTG).
   5492..5519    -  terminator     rrnB T2 terminator: transcription terminator T2 from the E. coli rrnB gene
   5651..5694    +  terminator     rrnB T1 terminator: Escherichia coli rrnB; transcription terminator T1 from the E. coli rrnB gene
>Addgene plasmid #82149 | pDONR223_NFKB1_WT | addgene full sequence | sequence record 163178 | Addgene NGS result
GGCAGTTCCCTACTCTCGCGTTAACGCTAGCATGGATGTTTTCCCAGTCACGACGTTGTAAAACGACGGC
CAGTCTTAAGCTCGGGCCCCAAATAATGATTTTATTTTGACTGATAGTGACCTGTTCGTTGCAACAAATT
GATGAGCAATGCTTTTTTATAATGCCAACTTTGTACAAAAAAGTTGGCACCATGGCAGAAGATGATCCAT
ATTTGGGAAGGCCTGAACAAATGTTTCATTTGGATCCTTCTTTGACTCATACAATATTTAATCCAGAAGT
ATTTCAACCACAGATGGCACTGCCAACAGCAGATGGCCCATACCTTCAAATATTAGAGCAACCTAAACAG
AGAGGATTTCGTTTCCGTTATGTATGTGAAGGCCCATCCCATGGTGGACTACCTGGTGCCTCTAGTGAAA
AGAACAAGAAGTCTTACCCTCAGGTCAAAATCTGCAACTATGTGGGACCAGCAAAGGTTATTGTTCAGTT
GGTCACAAATGGAAAAAATATCCACCTGCATGCCCACAGCCTGGTGGGAAAACACTGTGAGGATGGGATC
TGCACTGTAACTGCTGGACCCAAGGACATGGTGGTCGGCTTCGCAAACCTGGGTATACTTCATGTGACAA
AGAAAAAAGTATTTGAAACACTGGAAGCACGAATGACAGAGGCGTGTATAAGGGGCTATAATCCTGGACT
CTTGGTGCACCCTGACCTTGCCTATTTGCAAGCAGAAGGTGGAGGGGACCGGCAGCTGGGAGATCGGGAA
AAAGAGCTAATCCGCCAAGCAGCTCTGCAGCAGACCAAGGAGATGGACCTCAGCGTGGTGCGGCTCATGT
TTACAGCTTTTCTTCCGGATAGCACTGGCAGCTTCACAAGGCGCCTGGAACCCGTGGTATCAGACGCCAT
CTATGACAGTAAAGCCCCCAATGCATCCAACTTGAAAATTGTAAGAATGGACAGGACAGCTGGATGTGTG
ACTGGAGGGGAGGAAATTTATCTTCTTTGTGACAAAGTTCAGAAAGATGACATCCAGATTCGATTTTATG
AAGAGGAAGAAAATGGTGGAGTCTGGGAAGGATTTGGAGATTTTTCCCCCACAGATGTTCATAGACAATT
TGCCATTGTCTTCAAAACTCCAAAGTATAAAGATATTAATATTACAAAACCAGCCTCTGTGTTTGTCCAG
CTTCGGAGGAAATCTGACTTGGAAACTAGTGAACCAAAACCTTTCCTCTACTATCCTGAAATCAAAGATA
AAGAAGAAGTGCAGAGGAAACGTCAGAAGCTCATGCCCAATTTTTCGGATAGTTTCGGCGGTGGTAGTGG
TGCCGGAGCTGGAGGCGGAGGCATGTTTGGTAGTGGCGGTGGAGGAGGGGGCACTGGAAGTACAGGTCCA
GGGTATAGCTTCCCACACTATGGATTTCCTACTTATGGTGGGATTACTTTCCATCCTGGAACTACTAAAT
CTAATGCTGGGATGAAGCATGGAACCATGGACACTGAATCTAAAAAGGACCCTGAAGGTTGTGACAAAAG
TGATGACAAAAACACTGTAAACCTCTTTGGGAAAGTTATTGAAACCACAGAGCAAGATCAGGAGCCCAGC
GAGGCCACCGTTGGGAATGGTGAGGTCACTCTAACGTATGCAACAGGAACAAAAGAAGAGAGTGCTGGAG
TTCAGGATAACCTCTTTCTAGAGAAGGCTATGCAGCTTGCAAAGAGGCATGCCAATGCCCTTTTCGACTA
CGCGGTGACAGGAGACGTGAAGATGCTGCTGGCCGTCCAGCGCCATCTCACTGCTGTGCAGGATGAGAAT
GGGGACAGTGTCTTACACTTAGCAATCATCCACCTTCATTCTCAACTTGTGAGGGATCTACTAGAAGTCA
CATCTGGTTTGATTTCTGATGACATTATCAACATGAGAAATGATCTGTACCAGACGCCCTTGCACTTGGC
AGTGATCACTAAGCAGGAAGATGTGGTGGAGGATTTGCTGAGGGCTGGGGCCGACCTGAGCCTTCTGGAC
CGCTTGGGTAACTCTGTTTTGCACCTAGCTGCCAAAGAAGGACATGATAAAGTTCTCAGTATCTTACTCA
AGCACAAAAAGGCAGCACTACTTCTTGACCACCCCAACGGGGACGGTCTGAATGCCATTCATCTAGCCAT
GATGAGCAATAGCCTGCCATGTTTGCTGCTGCTGGTGGCCGCTGGGGCTGACGTCAATGCTCAGGAGCAG
AAGTCCGGGCGCACAGCACTGCACCTGGCTGTGGAGCACGACAACATCTCATTGGCAGGCTGCCTGCTCC
TGGAGGGTGATGCCCATGTGGACAGTACTACCTACGATGGAACCACACCCCTGCATATAGCAGCTGGGAG
AGGGTCCACCAGGCTGGCAGCTCTTCTCAAAGCAGCAGGAGCAGATCCCCTGGTGGAGAACTTTGAGCCT
CTCTATGACCTGGATGACTCTTGGGAAAATGCAGGAGAGGATGAAGGAGTTGTGCCTGGAACCACGCCTC
TAGATATGGCCACCAGCTGGCAGGTATTTGACATATTAAATGGGAAACCATATGAGCCAGAGTTTACATC
TGATGATTTACTAGCACAAGGAGACATGAAACAGCTGGCTGAAGATGTGAAGCTGCAGCTGTATAAGTTA
CTAGAAATTCCTGATCCAGACAAAAACTGGGCTACTCTGGCGCAGAAATTAGGTCTGGGGATACTTAATA
ATGCCTTCCGGCTGAGTCCTGCTCCTTCCAAAACACTTATGGACAACTATGAGGTCTCTGGGGGTACAGT
CAGAGAGCTGGTGGAGGCCCTGAGACAAATGGGCTACACCGAAGCAATTGAAGTGATCCAGGCAGCCTCC
AGCCCAGTGAAGACCACCTCTCAGGCCCACTCGCTGCCTCTCTCGCCTGCCTCCACAAGGCAGCAAATAG
ACGAGCTCCGAGACAGTGACAGTGTCTGCGACAGCGGCGTGGAGACATCCTTCCGCAAACTCAGCTTTAC
CGAGTCTCTGACCAGTGGTGCCTCACTGCTAACTCTCAACAAAATGCCCCATGATTATGGGCAGGAAGGA
CCTCTAGAAGGCAAAATTTAGTTGCCAACTTTCTTGTACAAAGTTGGCATTATAAGAAAGCATTGCTTAT
CAATTTGTTGCAACGAACAGGTCACTATCAGTCAAAATAAAATCATTATTTGCCATCCAGCTGATATCCC
CTATAGTGAGTCGTATTACATGGTCATAGCTGTTTCCTGGCAGCTCTGGCCCGTGTCTCAAAATCTCTGA
TGTTACATTGCACAAGATAAAAATATATCATCATGCCTCCTCTAGACCAGCCAGGACAGAAATGCCTCGA
CTTCGCTGCTACCCAAGGTTGCCGGGTGACGCACACCGTGGAAACGGATGAAGGCACGAACCCAGTGGAC
ATAAGCCTGTTCGGTTCGTAAGCTGTAATGCAAGTAGCGTATGCGCTCACGCAACTGGTCCAGAACCTTG
ACCGAACGCAGCGGTGGTAACGGCGCAGTGGCGGTTTTCATGGCTTGTTATGACTGTTTTTTTGGGGTAC
AGTCTATGCCTCGGGCATCCAAGCAGCAAGCGCGTTACGCCGTGGGTCGATGTTTGATGTTATGGAGCAG
CAACGATGTTACGCAGCAGGGCAGTCGCCCTAAAACAAAGTTAAACATTATGAGGGAAGCGGTGATCGCC
GAAGTATCGACTCAACTATCAGAGGTAGTTGGCGTCATCGAGCGCCATCTCGAACCGACGTTGCTGGCCG
TACATTTGTACGGCTCCGCAGTGGATGGCGGCCTGAAGCCACACAGTGATATTGATTTGCTGGTTACGGT
GACCGTAAGGCTTGATGAAACAACGCGGCGAGCTTTGATCAACGACCTTTTGGAAACTTCGGCTTCCCCT
GGAGAGAGCGAGATTCTCCGCGCTGTAGAAGTCACCATTGTTGTGCACGACGACATCATTCCGTGGCGTT
ATCCAGCTAAGCGCGAACTGCAATTTGGAGAATGGCAGCGCAATGACATTCTTGCAGGTATCTTCGAGCC
AGCCACGATCGACATTGATCTGGCTATCTTGCTGACAAAAGCAAGAGAACATAGCGTTGCCTTGGTAGGT
CCAGCGGCGGAGGAACTCTTTGATCCGGTTCCTGAACAGGATCTATTTGAGGCGCTAAATGAAACCTTAA
CGCTATGGAACTCGCCGCCCGACTGGGCTGGCGATGAGCGAAATGTAGTGCTTACGTTGTCCCGCATTTG
GTACAGCGCAGTAACCGGCAAAATCGCGCCGAAGGATGTCGCTGCCGACTGGGCAATGGAGCGCCTGCCG
GCCCAGTATCAGCCCGTCATACTTGAAGCTAGACAGGCTTATCTTGGACAAGAAGAAGATCGCTTGGCCT
CGCGCGCAGATCAGTTGGAAGAATTTGTCCACTACGTGAAAGGCGAGATCACCAAGGTAGTCGGCAAATA
ACCCTCGAGCCACCCATGACCAAAATCCCTTAACGTGAGTTACGCGTCGTTCCACTGAGCGTCAGACCCC
GTAGAAAAGATCAAAGGATCTTCTTGAGATCCTTTTTTTCTGCGCGTAATCTGCTGCTTGCAAACAAAAA
AACCACCGCTACCAGCGGTGGTTTGTTTGCCGGATCAAGAGCTACCAACTCTTTTTCCGAAGGTAACTGG
CTTCAGCAGAGCGCAGATACCAAATACTGTTCTTCTAGTGTAGCCGTAGTTAGGCCACCACTTCAAGAAC
TCTGTAGCACCGCCTACATACCTCGCTCTGCTAATCCTGTTACCAGTGGCTGCTGCCAGTGGCGATAAGT
CGTGTCTTACCGGGTTGGACTCAAGACGATAGTTACCGGATAAGGCGCAGCGGTCGGGCTGAACGGGGGG
TTCGTGCACACAGCCCAGCTTGGAGCGAACGACCTACACCGAACTGAGATACCTACAGCGTGAGCTATGA
GAAAGCGCCACGCTTCCCGAAGGGAGAAAGGCGGACAGGTATCCGGTAAGCGGCAGGGTCGGAACAGGAG
AGCGCACGAGGGAGCTTCCAGGGGGAAACGCCTGGTATCTTTATAGTCCTGTCGGGTTTCGCCACCTCTG
ACTTGAGCGTCGATTTTTGTGATGCTCGTCAGGGGGGCGGAGCCTATGGAAAAACGCCAGCAACGCGGCC
TTTTTACGGTTCCTGGCCTTTTGCTGGCCTTTTGCTCACATGTTCTTTCCTGCGTTATCCCCTGATTCTG
TGGATAACCGTATTACCGCCTTTGAGTGAGCTGATACCGCTCGCCGCAGCCGAACGACCGAGCGCAGCGA
GTCAGTGAGCGAGGAAGCGGAAGAGCGCCCAATACGCAAACCGCCTCTCCCCGCGCGTTGGCCGATTCAT
TAATGCAGCTGGCACGACAGGTTTCCCGACTGGAAAGCGGGCAGTGAGCGCAACGCAATTAATACGCGTA
CCGCTAGCCAGGAAGAGTTTGTAGAAACGCAAAAAGGCCATCCGTCAGGATGGCCTTCTGCTTAGTTTGA
TGCCTGGCAGTTTATGGCGGGCGTCCTGCCCGCCACCCTCCGGGCCGTTGCTTCACAACGTTCAAATCCG
CTCCCGGCGGATTTGTCCTACTCAGGAGAGCGTTCACCGACAAACAACAGATAAAACGAAAGGCCCAGTC
TTCCGACTGAGCCTTTCGTTTTATTTGATGCCT
