>Addgene plasmid #82149 | pDONR223_NFKB1_WT | depositor partial sequence | sequence record 155520 | Insert sequence
ATGGCAGAAGATGATCCATATTTGGGAAGGCCTGAACAAATGTTTCATTTGGATCCTTCTTTGACTCATA
CAATATTTAATCCAGAAGTATTTCAACCACAGATGGCACTGCCAACAGCAGATGGCCCATACCTTCAAAT
ATTAGAGCAACCTAAACAGAGAGGATTTCGTTTCCGTTATGTATGTGAAGGCCCATCCCATGGTGGACTA
CCTGGTGCCTCTAGTGAAAAGAACAAGAAGTCTTACCCTCAGGTCAAAATCTGCAACTATGTGGGACCAG
CAAAGGTTATTGTTCAGTTGGTCACAAATGGAAAAAATATCCACCTGCATGCCCACAGCCTGGTGGGAAA
ACACTGTGAGGATGGGATCTGCACTGTAACTGCTGGACCCAAGGACATGGTGGTCGGCTTCGCAAACCTG
GGTATACTTCATGTGACAAAGAAAAAAGTATTTGAAACACTGGAAGCACGAATGACAGAGGCGTGTATAA
GGGGCTATAATCCTGGACTCTTGGTGCACCCTGACCTTGCCTATTTGCAAGCAGAAGGTGGAGGGGACCG
GCAGCTGGGAGATCGGGAAAAAGAGCTAATCCGCCAAGCAGCTCTGCAGCAGACCAAGGAGATGGACCTC
AGCGTGGTGCGGCTCATGTTTACAGCTTTTCTTCCGGATAGCACTGGCAGCTTCACAAGGCGCCTGGAAC
CCGTGGTATCAGACGCCATCTATGACAGTAAAGCCCCCAATGCATCCAACTTGAAAATTGTAAGAATGGA
CAGGACAGCTGGATGTGTGACTGGAGGGGAGGAAATTTATCTTCTTTGTGACAAAGTTCAGAAAGATGAC
ATCCAGATTCGATTTTATGAAGAGGAAGAAAATGGTGGAGTCTGGGAAGGATTTGGAGATTTTTCCCCCA
CAGATGTTCATAGACAATTTGCCATTGTCTTCAAAACTCCAAAGTATAAAGATATTAATATTACAAAACC
AGCCTCTGTGTTTGTCCAGCTTCGGAGGAAATCTGACTTGGAAACTAGTGAACCAAAACCTTTCCTCTAC
TATCCTGAAATCAAAGATAAAGAAGAAGTGCAGAGGAAACGTCAGAAGCTCATGCCCAATTTTTCGGATA
GTTTCGGCGGTGGTAGTGGTGCTGGAGCTGGAGGCGGAGGCATGTTTGGTAGTGGCGGTGGAGGAGGGGG
CACTGGAAGTACAGGTCCAGGGTATAGCTTCCCACACTATGGATTTCCTACTTATGGTGGGATTACTTTC
CATCCTGGAACTACTAAATCTAATGCTGGGATGAAGCATGGAACCATGGACACTGAATCTAAAAAGGACC
CTGAAGGTTGTGACAAAAGTGATGACAAAAACACTGTAAACCTCTTTGGGAAAGTTATTGAAACCACAGA
GCAAGATCAGGAGCCCAGCGAGGCCACCGTTGGGAATGGTGAGGTCACTCTAACGTATGCAACAGGAACA
AAAGAAGAGAGTGCTGGAGTTCAGGATAACCTCTTTCTAGAGAAGGCTATGCAGCTTGCAAAGAGGCATG
CCAATGCCCTTTTCGACTACGCGGTGACAGGAGACGTGAAGATGCTGCTGGCCGTCCAGCGCCATCTCAC
TGCTGTGCAGGATGAGAATGGGGACAGTGTCTTACACTTAGCAATCATCCACCTTCATTCTCAACTTGTG
AGGGATCTACTAGAAGTCACATCTGGTTTGATTTCTGATGACATTATCAACATGAGAAATGATCTGTACC
AGACGCCCTTGCACTTGGCAGTGATCACTAAGCAGGAAGATGTGGTGGAGGATTTGCTGAGGGCTGGGGC
CGACCTGAGCCTTCTGGACCGCTTGGGTAACTCTGTTTTGCACCTAGCTGCCAAAGAAGGACATGATAAA
GTTCTCAGTATCTTACTCAAGCACAAAAAGGCAGCACTACTTCTTGACCACCCCAACGGGGACGGTCTGA
ATGCCATTCATCTAGCCATGATGAGCAATAGCCTGCCATGTTTGCTGCTGCTGGTGGCCGCTGGGGCTGA
CGTCAATGCTCAGGAGCAGAAGTCCGGGCGCACAGCACTGCACCTGGCTGTGGAGCACGACAACATCTCA
TTGGCAGGCTGCCTGCTCCTGGAGGGTGATGCCCATGTGGACAGTACTACCTACGATGGAACCACACCCC
TGCATATAGCAGCTGGGAGAGGGTCCACCAGGCTGGCAGCTCTTCTCAAAGCAGCAGGAGCAGATCCCCT
GGTGGAGAACTTTGAGCCTCTCTATGACCTGGATGACTCTTGGGAAAATGCAGGAGAGGATGAAGGAGTT
GTGCCTGGAACCACGCCTCTAGATATGGCCACCAGCTGGCAGGTATTTGACATATTAAATGGGAAACCAT
ATGAGCCAGAGTTTACATCTGATGATTTACTAGCACAAGGAGACATGAAACAGCTGGCTGAAGATGTGAA
GCTGCAGCTGTATAAGTTACTAGAAATTCCTGATCCAGACAAAAACTGGGCTACTCTGGCGCAGAAATTA
GGTCTGGGGATACTTAATAATGCCTTCCGGCTGAGTCCTGCTCCTTCCAAAACACTTATGGACAACTATG
AGGTCTCTGGGGGTACAGTCAGAGAGCTGGTGGAGGCCCTGAGACAAATGGGCTACACCGAAGCAATTGA
AGTGATCCAGGCAGCCTCCAGCCCAGTGAAGACCACCTCTCAGGCCCACTCGCTGCCTCTCTCGCCTGCC
TCCACAAGGCAGCAAATAGACGAGCTCCGAGACAGTGACAGTGTCTGCGACAGCGGCGTGGAGACATCCT
TCCGCAAACTCAGCTTTACCGAGTCTCTGACCAGTGGTGCCTCACTGCTAACTCTCAACAAAATGCCCCA
TGATTATGGGCAGGAAGGACCTCTAGAAGGCAAAATT
